Addgene plasmid #55575: mTurquoise-PLK1-N-16
Purpose: Localization: Centrosomes, Excitation: 434, Emission: 474
Depositing lab: Michael Davidson. Depositing organization: Florida State University, Tallahassee.
Backbone
  Vector backbone: mTurquoise-N1
  Backbone size w/o insert (bp): 4750
  Vector type: Mammalian Expression
  Selectable markers: Neomycin (select with G418)
Growth in bacteria
  Bacterial resistance: Kanamycin, 50 μg/mL
  Growth temperature: 37°C
  Growth strain: DH5alpha
  Copy number: High Copy
Gene/Insert
  Gene/Insert name: PLK1 (alt name: NM_005030.3)
  Species: H. sapiens (human)
  Entrez Gene: PLK1 (a.k.a. PLK, STPK13)
  Promoter: CMV
  Tag / fusion protein: mTurquoise (C terminal on backbone)
  Cloning method: Unknown
  Sequencing primers: 5′ CMV-F; 3′ SV40pA-R
Terms and licenses: Academic/Nonprofit Terms; Industry Terms
Depositor comments: . Excitation = 434; Emission = 474
How to cite: mTurquoise-PLK1-N-16 was a gift from Michael Davidson (Addgene plasmid # 55575 ; http://n2t.net/addgene:55575 ; RRID:Addgene_55575)
