[The description below was written by a language model from this plasmid's Addgene catalogue record.]
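Description:
mTurquoise-PLK1-N-16 is a mammalian expression plasmid built on the mTurquoise-N1 backbone (about 4.75 kb without the insert), an N1-style fluorescent protein fusion vector in which the gene of interest is placed upstream of the fluorophore. It is maintained as a high-copy plasmid in E. coli under kanamycin selection, and it carries a neomycin resistance marker so that transfected mammalian cells can be selected with G418. The record does not include a feature table, so the specific origins of replication and the promoters driving the resistance cassette are not stated. The use of an SV40 polyA reverse sequencing primer suggests that an SV40 polyadenylation signal lies downstream of the fusion.

The insert is human PLK1 (polo-like kinase 1, also known as PLK or STPK13), corresponding to the reference transcript listed in the record. It is expressed from the CMV promoter, a strong constitutive promoter in most mammalian cell lines. PLK1 is fused at its C terminus to mTurquoise, a cyan fluorescent protein with an excitation peak at 434 nm and an emission peak at 474 nm. The "N-16" in the name probably denotes the N1-type orientation and the linker length between PLK1 and the fluorophore, but the record does not state this, and the cloning method is listed as unknown.

The stated purpose is centrosome localization. PLK1 is a mitotic serine/threonine kinase that associates with centrosomes, so the fusion serves as a cyan marker for these structures in live or fixed mammalian cells, for example in multicolour imaging alongside spectrally distinct fluorescent proteins.
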