>Addgene plasmid #55575 | mTurquoise-PLK1-N-16 | depositor partial sequence | sequence record 85982 | insert sequence
CTAGCGCCACCATGAGTGCTGCAGTGACTGCAGGGAAGCTGGCACGGGCACCGGCCGACCCTGGGAAAGC
CGGGGTCCCCGGAGTTGCAGCTCCCGGAGCTCCGGCGGCGGCTCCACCGGCGAAAGAGATCCCGGAGGTC
CTAGTGGACCCACGCAGCCGGCGGCGCTATGTGCGGGGCCGCTTTTTGGGCAAGGGCGGCTTTGCCAAGT
GCTTCGAGATCTCGGACGCGGACACCAAGGAGGTGTTCGCGGGCAAGATTGTGCCTAAGTCTCTGCTGCT
CAAGCCGCACCAGAGGGAGAAGATGTCCATGGAAATATCCATTCACCGCAGCCTCGCCCACCAGCACGTC
GTAGGATTCCACGGCTTTTTCGAGGACAACGACTTCGTGTTCGTGGTGTTGGAGCTCTGCCGCCGGAGGT
CTCTCCTGGAGCTGCACAAGAGGAGGAAAGCCCTGACTGAGCCTGAGGCCCGATACTACCTACGGCAAAT
TGTGCTTGGCTGCCAGTACCTGCACCGAAACCGAGTTATTCATCGAGACCTCAAGCTGGGCAACCTTTTC
CTGAATGAAGATCTGGAGGTGAAAATAGGGGATTTTGGACTGGCAACCAAAGTCGAATATGACGGGGAGA
GGAAGAAGACCCTGTGTGGGACTCCTAATTACATAGCTCCCGAGGTGCTGAGCAAGAAAGGGCACAGTTT
CGAGGTGGATGTGTGGTCCATTGGGTGTATCATGTATACCTTGTTAGTGGGCAAACCACCTTTTGAGACT
TCTTGCCTAAAAGAGACCTACCTCCGGATCAAGAAGAATGAATACAGTATTCCCAAGCACATCAACCCCG
TGGCCGCCTCCCTCATCCAGAAGATGCTTCAGACAGATCCCACTGCCCGCCCAACCATTAACGAGCTGCT
TAATGACGAGTTCTTTACTTCTGGCTATATCCCTGCCCGTCTCCCCATCACCTGCCTGACCATTCCACCA
AGGTTTTCGATTGCTCCCAGCAGCCTGGACCCCAGCAACCGGAAGCCCCTCACAGTCCTCAATAAAGGCT
TGGAGAACCCCCTGCCTGAGCGTCCCCGGGAAAAAGAAGAACCAGTGGTTCGAGAGACAGGTGAGGTGGT
CGACTGCCACCTCAGTGACATGCTGCAGCAGCTGCACAGTGTCAATGCCTCCAAGCCCTCGGAGCGTGGG
CTGGTCAGGCAAGAGGAGGCTGAGGATCCTGCCTGCATCCCCATCTTCTGGGTCAGCAAGTGGGTGGACT
ATTCGGACAAGTACGGCCTTGGGTATCAGCTCTGTGATAACAGCGTGGGGGTGCTCTTCAATGACTCAAC
ACGCCTCATCCTCTACAATGATGGTGACAGCCTGCAGTACATAGAGCGTGACGGCACTGAGTCCTACCTC
ACCGTGAGTTCCCATCCCAACTCCTTGATGAAGAAGATCACCCTCCTTAAATATTTCCGCAATTACATGA
GCGAGCACTTGCTGAAGGCAGGTGCCAACATCACGCCGCGCGAAGGTGATGAGCTCGCCCGGCTGCCCTA
CCTACGGACCTGGTTCCGCACCCGCAGCGCCATCATCCTGCACCTCAGCAACGGCAGCGTGCAGATCAAC
TTCTTCCAGGATCACACCAAGCTCATCTTGTGCCCACTGATGGCAGCCGTGACCTACATCGACGAGAAGC
GGGACTTCCGCACATACCGCCTGAGTCTCCTGGAGGAGTACGGCTGCTGCAAGGAGCTGGCCAGCCGGCT
CCGCTACGCCCGCACTATGGTGGACAAGCTGCTGAGCTCACGCTCGGCCAGCAACCGTCTCAAGGCCTCC
GGTAGCGGCAGCGCATCCGGCGGAAGCGGAAGCGGACCGGTCGCCACCATGGTGAGCAAGGGCGAGGAGC
TGTTCACCGGGGTGGTGCCCATCCTGGTCGAGCTGGACGGCGACGTAAACGGCCACAAGTTCAGCGTGTC
CGGCGAGGGCGAGGGCGATGCCACCTACGGCAAGCTGACCCTGAAGTTCATCTGCACCACCGGCAAGCTG
CCCGTGCCCTGGCCCACCCTCGTGACCACCCTGTCCTGGGGCGTGCAGTGCTTCGCCCGCTACCCCGACC
ACATGAAGCAGCACGACTTCTTCAAGTCCGCCATGCCCGAAGGCTACGTCCAGGAGCGCACCATCTTCTT
CAAGGACGACGGCAACTACAAGACCCGCGCCGAGGTGAAGTTCGAGGGCGACACCCTGGTGAACCGCATC
GAGCTGAAGGGCATCGACTTCAAGGAGGACGGCAACATCCTGGGGCACAAGCTGGAGTACAACTACATCA
GCGACAACGTCTATATCACCGCCGACAAGCAGAAGAACGGCATCAAGGCCAACTTCAAGATCCGCCACAA
CATCGAGGACGGCGGCGTGCAGCTCGCCGACCACTACCAGCAGAACACCCCCATCGGCGACGGCCCCGTG
CTGCTGCCCGACAACCACTACCTGAGCACCCAGTCCAAGCTGAGCAAAGACCCCAACGAGAAGCGCGATC
ACATGGTCCTGCTGGAGTTCGTGACCGCCGCCGGGATCACTCTCGGCATGGACGAGCTGTACAAGTAAAG
CGGCCGCGACTCTAGATCATA
