>Addgene plasmid #55575 | mTurquoise-PLK1-N-16 | addgene partial sequence | sequence record 158438 | EGFP-N 5'-CGTCGCCGTCCAGCTCGACCAG-3'
GCTCCTCGCCCTTGCTCACCATGGTGGCGACCGGTCCGCTTCCGCTTCCGCCGGATGCGCTGCCGCTACC
GGAGGCCTTGAGACGGTTGCTGGCCGAGCGTGAGCTCAGCAGCTTGTCCACCATAGTGCGGGCGTAGCGG
AGCCGGCTGGCCAGCTCCTTGCAGCAGCCGTACTCCTCCAGGAGACTCAGGCGGTATGTGCGGAAGTCCC
GCTTCTCGTCGATGTAGGTCACGGCTGCCATCAGTGGGCACAAGATGAGCTTGGTGTGATCCTGGAAGAA
GTTGATCTGCACGCTGCCGTTGCTGAGGTGCAGGATGATGGCGCTGCGGGTGCGGAACCAGGTCCGTAGG
TAGGGCAGCCGGGCGAGCTCATCACCTTCGCGCGGCGTGATGTTGGCACCTGCCTTCAGCAAGTGCTCGC
TCATGTAATTGCGGAAATATTTAAGGAGGGTGATCTTCTTCATCAAGGAGTTGGGATGGGAACTCACGGT
GAGGTAGGACTCAGTGCCGTCACGCTCTATGTACTGCAGGCTGTCACCATCATTGTAGAGGATGAGGCGT
GTTGAGTCATTGAAGAGCACCCCCACGCTGTTATCACAGAGCTGATACCCAAGGCCGTACTTGTCCGAAT
AGTCCACCCACTTGCTGACCCAGAAGATGGGGATGCAGGCAGGATCCTCAGCCTCCTCTTGCCTGACCAG
CCCACGCTCCGAGGGCTTGGAGGCATTGACACTGTGCAGCTGCTGCAGCATGTCACTGAGGTGGCAGTCG
ACCACCTCACCTGTCTCTCGAACCACTGGTTCTTCTTTT
